Addgene plasmid #62821: pHL391
Purpose: Lim Lab plasmid: AmpR + pLlacO-1::ompC::gfp::T1T2 terminator + PLtetO-1::RBS (st7) hfq::mCherry::T1 terminator + ColE1
Depositing lab: Han Lim. Depositing organization: University of California, Berkeley. Publication: Paradoxical suppression of small RNA activity at high Hfq concentrations due to random-order binding. Sagawa S, Shin JE, Hussein R, Lim HN. Nucleic Acids Res. 2015 Aug 10. pii: gkv777. 10.1093/nar/gkv777 PubMed 26261213.
Backbone
  Vector backbone: unknown-ColE1 ori
  Backbone manufacturer: Lim Lab
  Vector type: Bacterial Expression, Synthetic Biology
Growth in bacteria
  Bacterial resistance: Ampicillin, 100 μg/mL
  Growth temperature: 37°C
  Growth strain: DH5alpha
  Copy number: Unknown
Gene/Insert 1
  Gene/Insert name: gfp
  Promoter: pLlacO-1
  Tag / fusion protein: ompC leader (N terminal on insert)
  Cloning method: Unknown
  Sequencing primers: 5′ unknown; 3′ GFP-R
Gene/Insert 2
  Gene/Insert name: mCherry
  Promoter: pLtetO-1
  Tag / fusion protein: st7 RBS (N terminal on backbone); hfp leader (N terminal on insert)
  Cloning method: Unknown
  Sequencing primers: 5′ unknown; 3′ mcherry-R
Terms and licenses: Academic/Nonprofit Terms; Industry Terms: Not Available to Industry
How to cite: pHL391 was a gift from Han Lim (Addgene plasmid # 62821 ; http://n2t.net/addgene:62821 ; RRID:Addgene_62821)
