[The description below was written by a language model from this plasmid's Addgene catalogue record.]
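Description:
pHL391 is a bacterial expression and synthetic-biology plasmid built on a laboratory-made backbone that the record identifies only by its ColE1 origin of replication. It is propagated in E. coli under ampicillin selection (AmpR); the copy number is listed as unknown. No feature table is provided, so the description rests on the catalogue fields alone.

The plasmid carries two independently regulated reporter cassettes. In the first, the synthetic PLlacO-1 promoter, a phage lambda PL derivative carrying lac operators and therefore repressed by LacI and inducible with IPTG, drives an ompC leader fused to the N-terminus of gfp, followed by the T1T2 terminator. In the second, the PLtetO-1 promoter, the analogous TetR-repressed and tetracycline-analogue-inducible design, drives an hfq::mCherry fusion translated from a designed ribosome binding site called st7, followed by a T1 terminator. The insert field spells the fused element "hfp leader", whereas the purpose line gives hfq, which is most likely the intended name. The record does not say how much of the hfq sequence is included.

Together, these parts let Hfq-mCherry production be tuned and read out by red fluorescence, while green fluorescence reports expression of the ompC::gfp target. The ompC leader is a known target of Hfq-dependent small RNA regulation, and the associated publication concerns how small RNA activity changes with Hfq concentration, including its suppression at high Hfq levels. The plasmid therefore appears designed for quantitative study of that relationship. The regulating small RNA is not listed among the plasmid's components, and the LacI and TetR repressors are likewise not listed, so they would presumably come from the host strain or another construct.
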