>Addgene plasmid #62821 | pHL391 | addgene partial sequence | sequence record 112151 | mCherry-R 5'-TTGGTCACCTTCAGCTTGG-3'
CTCGAACTCGTGGCCGTTCACGGAGCCCTCCATGTGCACCTTGAAGCGCATGAACTCCTTGATGATGGCC
ATGTTATCCTCCTCGCCCTTGCTCACCATCGTACGTTTCTCCTCTTTAATAAGCTTATTCGGTTTCTTCG
CTGTCCTGTTGCGCGGAAGTATTCTGCGCGCTGCTACCATGATGGTAGTTACTGCTGGTACCGCCACCGG
CGTTGTTACTGTGATGAGAAACCGGGCGAGACGGGACAACAGTAGAAATCGCGTGCTTGTAAACCATCTG
GCTGACCGTGTTTTTCAACAGGATCACGAACTGATCAAAAGACTCGATTTGCCCTTGCAGCTTAATACCA
TTCACCAAATAAATAGAAACTGGAACACGTTCCCGACGCAGTGCGTTCAGGAACGGATCTTGTAAAGATT
GCCCCTTAGCCATTTTTTTTCCTCCTTACCGGGAGTATCTCTATCACTGATAGGGATGTCAATCTCTATC
ACTGATAGGGAGGATCCTGAGCGGATACATATTTGAATGTATTTAGAAAAATAAACAAAAGAGTTTGTAG
AAACGCAAAAAGGCCATCCGTCAGGATGGCCTTCTGCTTAATTTGATGCCTGGCAGTTTATGGCGGGCGT
CCTGCCCGCCACCCTCCGGGCCGTTGCTTCGCAACGTTCAAATCCGCTCCCGGCGGATTTGTCCTACTCA
GGAGAGCGTTCACCGACAAACAACAGATAAAACGAAAGGCCCAGTCTTTCGACTGAGCCTTTCGTTTTAT
TTGATGCCTGGCAGTTCCCTACTCTCGCAT
