>Addgene plasmid #62821 | pHL391 | addgene partial sequence | sequence record 112481 | GFP-R 5'-CCATCTAATTCAACAAGAATTGGGACAAC-3'
GCATGCTAGCTGGGACCAGGAGGGACAGTACTTTAACTTTCATGTTATTAACCCTCTGTTATATGCCTTT
ATTTGCTTTTTTATGCCACTGCATACTGATTAACCCTCATTAATCAGTCGGCAAGTCGACAGTATCTTGT
TATCCGCTCACAATGTCAATGTTATCCGCTCACATTTATGACGTCAGGTGGCACTTTTCGGGGAAATGTG
CGCGGAACCCCTATTTGTTTATTTTTCTAAATACATTCAAATATGTATCCGCTCATGAGACAATAACCCT
GATAAATGCTTCAATAATATTGAAAAAGGAAGAGTATGAGTATTCAACATTTCCGTGTCGCCCTTATTCC
CTTTTTTGCGGCATTTTGCCTTCCTGTTTTTGCTCACCCAGAAACGCTGGTGAAAGTAAAAGATGCTGAA
GATCAGTTGGGTGCACGAGTGGGTTACATCGAACTGGATCTCAACAGCGGTAAGATCCTTGAGAGTTTTC
GCCCCGAAGAACGTTTTCCAATGATGAGCACTTTTAAAGTTCTGCTATGTGGCGCGGTATTATCCCGTAT
TGACGCCGGGCAAGAGCAACTCGGTCGCCGCATACACTATTCTCAGAATGACTTGGTTGAGTACTCACCA
GTCACAGAAAAGCATCTTACGGATGGCATGACAGTAAGAGAATTATGCAGTGCTGCCATAACCATGAGTG
ATAACACTGCGGCCAACTTACTTCTGACAACGATCGGAGGACCGAAGGAGCTAACCGCTTTTTTGCACAA
CATGGGGGATCATGTAACTCGCCTTGATCGTTGGGAACCGGAGCTGAATGAAGCCATACCAAACGACGAG
CGTGACACCACGATGCCTGTAGCAATGGCAACCAACGTTGCGCAA
